Addgene plasmid #208343: pLCV2-AAVS1(hU6-sg1-mU6-sg2)-Blast
Purpose: pLentiCRISPRv2-Blast backbone with two separate sgRNAs against AAVS1. Serves as a negative control by targeting a safe harbor locus.
Depositing lab: Peter S Nelson. Depositing organization: Fred Hutchinson Cancer Center. Publication: Molecular consequences of acute versus chronic CDK12 loss in prostate carcinoma nominates distinct therapeutic strategies. Frank S, Persse T, Coleman I, Bankhead III A, Li D, De-Sarkar N, Wilson D, Rudoy D, Vashisth M, Galipeau P, Yang M, Hanratty B, Dumpit R, Morrissey C, Corey E, Montgomery RB, Haffner MC, Pritchard CC, Vasioukhin V, Ha G, Nelson PS. eLife 2025 10.7554/eLife.100081.2.
Backbone
  Vector backbone: lentiCRISPR v2-Blast
  Backbone manufacturer: Addgene 83480
  Backbone size w/o insert (bp): 14684
  Total vector size (bp): 13280
  Modifications to backbone: Cloned in two sgRNAs, one with a hU6 promoter and one with a mU6 promoter.
  Vector type: Lentiviral, CRISPR
  Selectable markers: Blasticidin
Growth in bacteria
  Bacterial resistance: Ampicillin, 100 μg/mL
  Growth temperature: 37°C
  Growth strain: NEB Stable
  Copy number: Unknown
Gene/Insert
  Gene/Insert name: AAVS1
  gRNA/shRNA sequence: ACTGTTGACGGCGGCGATGT; GCTGATACCGTCGGCGTTGG
  Species: H. sapiens (human)
  Entrez Gene: AAVS1 (a.k.a. AAV)
  Promoter: hU6, mU6
  Cloning method: Unknown
  Sequencing primers: 5′ gagggcctatttcccatgatt; 3′ ctgtgttctggcggcaa
Terms and licenses: Academic/Nonprofit Terms; Industry Terms: Not Available to Industry
Depositor comments: 8.4kb LTR-to-LTR
How to cite: pLCV2-AAVS1(hU6-sg1-mU6-sg2)-Blast was a gift from Peter S Nelson (Addgene plasmid # 208343 ; http://n2t.net/addgene:208343 ; RRID:Addgene_208343)
