[The description below was written by a language model from this plasmid's Addgene catalogue record and pLannotate feature annotations shown in this document.]
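Description:
pLCV2-AAVS1(hU6-sg1-mU6-sg2)-Blast is an all-in-one lentiviral CRISPR plasmid of about 13.3 kb, built on the lentiCRISPR v2-Blast backbone and carrying two guide RNAs against the human AAVS1 safe-harbor locus. It is propagated in E. coli through a high-copy ColE1/pUC-type origin with ampicillin selection. An f1 origin is also present. Outside the viral region, the backbone retains an SV40/EM7-driven bleomycin/Zeocin resistance cassette, which would not be packaged into virus.

The transfer cassette, which the depositor gives as roughly 8.4 kb LTR to LTR, begins with a CMV enhancer/promoter fused to a truncated HIV-1 5' LTR, an arrangement typical of Tat-independent lentiviral vectors. This is followed by the Ψ packaging signal, RRE and cPPT/CTS, and the cassette ends in a self-inactivating ΔU3 3' LTR. Within it, two RNA polymerase III units sit in tandem. A human U6 promoter drives the first sgRNA and a mouse U6 promoter drives the second, each joined to the S. pyogenes guide RNA scaffold. Using two different U6 promoters reduces the repeated sequence that could otherwise recombine. Downstream, an EF-1α core promoter drives S. pyogenes Cas9, followed by the blasticidin S deaminase gene and then a WPRE that enhances transcript expression. No separate promoter is annotated for the blasticidin marker, and the table does not annotate the linker between it and Cas9.

Transduced mammalian cells can be selected with blasticidin and express Cas9 with both guides. The record states that the construct serves as a negative control: it cuts at a safe-harbor site and so controls for transduction and Cas9 cutting without disrupting a gene of interest. It accompanies a study of CDK12 loss in prostate carcinoma.
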