Features (pLannotate 1.2.2; 37 found; start..end, strand, type, name):
    217..397     +  LTR            5' LTR (truncated): truncated 5' long terminal repeat (LTR) from HIV-1
    444..569     +  misc_feature   HIV-1 Ψ: packaging signal of human immunodeficiency virus type 1
    553..916     +  CDS            HIV-1 gag (fragment): gag protein from human immunodeficiency virus 1; gag
   1062..1295    +  misc_feature   RRE: The Rev response element (RRE) of HIV-1 allows for Rev-dependent mRNA export from the nucleus to the cytoplasm.
   1672..1772    +  CDS            Rev (fragment): human immunodeficiency virus 1 (HIV-1) Rev protein; rev; enhances nuclear export of unspliced and incompletely spliced viral mRNAs
   1822..1939    +  misc_feature   cPPT/CTS: central polypurine tract and central termination sequence of HIV-1
   1990..2230    +  promoter       U6 promoter: RNA polymerase III promoter for human U6 snRNA
   2260..2335    +  misc_RNA       gRNA scaffold: guide RNA scaffold for the Streptococcus pyogenes CRISPR/Cas9 system
   2343..2361    -  promoter       T7 promoter: promoter for bacteriophage T7 RNA polymerase
   2369..2388    +  CDS            lacZα (fragment): LacZα fragment of β-galactosidase; lacZ fragment
   2389..2702    +  promoter       U6 promoter: RNA polymerase III promoter for mouse U6 snRNA (Das et al., 1988)
   2725..2800    +  misc_RNA       gRNA scaffold: guide RNA scaffold for the Streptococcus pyogenes CRISPR/Cas9 system
   2818..2836    +  CDS            small t antigen (fragment): SV40 (simian virus 40) small t antigen
   2862..3073    +  promoter       EF-1α core promoter: core promoter for human elongation factor EF-1α
   3098..7201    +  CDS            Cas9: Cas9 (Csn1) endonuclease from the Streptococcus pyogenes Type II CRISPR/Cas system generates RNA-guided double strand breaks in DNA
   7340..7738    +  CDS            BSD: blasticidin S deaminase; Aspergillus terreus BSD; confers resistance to blasticidin
   7754..8342    +  misc_feature   WPRE: woodchuck hepatitis virus posttranscriptional regulatory element
   8393..8412    +  misc_feature   cPPT/CTS (fragment): central polypurine tract and central termination sequence of HIV-1
   8414..8647    +  LTR            3' LTR (ΔU3): self-inactivating 3' long terminal repeat (LTR) from HIV-1
   8679..8903    +  polyA_signal   bGH poly(A) signal: bovine growth hormone polyadenylation signal
   8907..8928    +  promoter       SV40 promoter (fragment): SV40 enhancer and early promoter
   8949..9377    +  rep_origin     f1 ori (sequence partly withheld): f1 bacteriophage origin of replication; arrow indicates direction of (+) strand synthesis
   9391..9720    +  promoter       SV40 promoter: SV40 enhancer and early promoter
   9768..9815    +  promoter       EM7 promoter: synthetic bacterial promoter&nbsp
   9834..10208   +  CDS            BleoR: antibiotic-binding protein; Sh ble from Streptoalloteichus hindustanus; confers resistance to bleomycin, phleomycin, and Zeocin™
  10218..10343   +  CDS            ble (fragment): BLE_KLEPN - Experimental evidence at protein level: Swiss-Prot protein existence level 1. Binding protein with a strong affinity to the bleomycin family of antibiotics. Binds to CL990; an antimitotic-antibiotic compound. From Klebsiella pneumoniae.
  10338..10459   +  polyA_signal   SV40 poly(A) signal: SV40 polyadenylation signal
  10530..10552   -  protein_bind   lac operator (fragment): The lac repressor binds to the lac operator to inhibit transcription in E. coli. This inhibition can be relieved by adding lactose or isopropyl-β-D-thiogalactopyranoside (IPTG). lac repressor encoded by lacI
  10556..10586   -  promoter       lac promoter: promoter for the E. coli lac operon
  10601..10622   -  protein_bind   CAP binding site: CAP binding activates transcription in the presence of cAMP. E. coli catabolite activator protein
  10635..10727   -  CDS            lacI (fragment): lac repressor; lacI; The lac repressor binds to the lac operator to inhibit transcription in E. coli. This inhibition can be relieved by adding lactose or isopropyl-β-D-thiogalactopyranoside (IPTG).
  10910..11498   -  rep_origin     ori: high-copy-number ColE1/pMB1/pBR322/pUC origin of replication
  11669..12529   -  CDS            AmpR: β-lactamase; bla; confers resistance to ampicillin, carbenicillin, and related antibiotics
  12530..12634   -  promoter       AmpR promoter: bla
  12693..12745   -  misc_feature   bom (fragment): basis of mobility region from pBR322
  12900..13279   +  enhancer       CMV enhancer: human cytomegalovirus immediate early enhancer
  13280..199     +  promoter       CMV promoter (across the origin): human cytomegalovirus (CMV) immediate early promoter
>Addgene plasmid #208343 | pLCV2-AAVS1(hU6-sg1-mU6-sg2)-Blast | addgene full sequence | sequence record 416717 | Addgene NGS Result
TGATGCGGTTTTGGCAGTACATCAATGGGCGTGGATAGCGGTTTGACTCACGGGGATTTCCAAGTCTCCA
CCCCATTGACGTCAATGGGAGTTTGTTTTGGCACCAAAATCAACGGGACTTTCCAAAATGTCGTAACAAC
TCCGCCCCATTGACGCAAATGGGCGGTAGGCGTGTACGGTGGGAGGTCTATATAAGCAGCGCGTTTTGCC
TGTACTGGGTCTCTCTGGTTAGACCAGATCTGAGCCTGGGAGCTCTCTGGCTAACTAGGGAACCCACTGC
TTAAGCCTCAATAAAGCTTGCCTTGAGTGCTTCAAGTAGTGTGTGCCCGTCTGTTGTGTGACTCTGGTAA
CTAGAGATCCCTCAGACCCTTTTAGTCAGTGTGGAAAATCTCTAGCAGTGGCGCCCGAACAGGGACTTGA
AAGCGAAAGGGAAACCAGAGGAGCTCTCTCGACGCAGGACTCGGCTTGCTGAAGCGCGCACGGCAAGAGG
CGAGGGGCGGCGACTGGTGAGTACGCCAAAAATTTTGACTAGCGGAGGCTAGAAGGAGAGAGATGGGTGC
GAGAGCGTCAGTATTAAGCGGGGGAGAATTAGATCGCGATGGGAAAAAATTCGGTTAAGGCCAGGGGGAA
AGAAAAAATATAAATTAAAACATATAGTATGGGCAAGCAGGGAGCTAGAACGATTCGCAGTTAATCCTGG
CCTGTTAGAAACATCAGAAGGCTGTAGACAAATACTGGGACAGCTACAACCATCCCTTCAGACAGGATCA
GAAGAACTTAGATCATTATATAATACAGTAGCAACCCTCTATTGTGTGCATCAAAGGATAGAGATAAAAG
ACACCAAGGAAGCTTTAGACAAGATAGAGGAAGAGCAAAACAAAAGTAAGACCACCGCACAGCAAGCGGC
CGCTGATCTTCAGACCTGGAGGAGGAGATATGAGGGACAATTGGAGAAGTGAATTATATAAATATAAAGT
AGTAAAAATTGAACCATTAGGAGTAGCACCCACCAAGGCAAAGAGAAGAGTGGTGCAGAGAGAAAAAAGA
GCAGTGGGAATAGGAGCTTTGTTCCTTGGGTTCTTGGGAGCAGCAGGAAGCACTATGGGCGCAGCGTCAA
TGACGCTGACGGTACAGGCCAGACAATTATTGTCTGGTATAGTGCAGCAGCAGAACAATTTGCTGAGGGC
TATTGAGGCGCAACAGCATCTGTTGCAACTCACAGTCTGGGGCATCAAGCAGCTCCAGGCAAGAATCCTG
GCTGTGGAAAGATACCTAAAGGATCAACAGCTCCTGGGGATTTGGGGTTGCTCTGGAAAACTCATTTGCA
CCACTGCTGTGCCTTGGAATGCTAGTTGGAGTAATAAATCTCTGGAACAGATTTGGAATCACACGACCTG
GATGGAGTGGGACAGAGAAATTAACAATTACACAAGCTTAATACACTCCTTAATTGAAGAATCGCAAAAC
CAGCAAGAAAAGAATGAACAAGAATTATTGGAATTAGATAAATGGGCAAGTTTGTGGAATTGGTTTAACA
TAACAAATTGGCTGTGGTATATAAAATTATTCATAATGATAGTAGGAGGCTTGGTAGGTTTAAGAATAGT
TTTTGCTGTACTTTCTATAGTGAATAGAGTTAGGCAGGGATATTCACCATTATCGTTTCAGACCCACCTC
CCAACCCCGAGGGGACCCGACAGGCCCGAAGGAATAGAAGAAGAAGGTGGAGAGAGAGACAGAGACAGAT
CCATTCGATTAGTGAACGGATCGGCACTGCGTGCGCCAATTCTGCAGACAAATGGCAGTATTCATCCACA
ATTTTAAAAGAAAAGGGGGGATTGGGGGGTACAGTGCAGGGGAAAGAATAGTAGACATAATAGCAACAGA
CATACAAACTAAAGAATTACAAAAACAAATTACAAAAATTCAAAATTTTCGGGTTTATTACAGGGACAGC
AGAGATCCAGTTTGGTTAATTAAGGTACCGAGGGCCTATTTCCCATGATTCCTTCATATTTGCATATACG
ATACAAGGCTGTTAGAGAGATAATTAGAATTAATTTGACTGTAAACACAAAGATATTAGTACAAAATACG
TGACGTAGAAAGTAATAATTTCTTGGGTAGTTTGCAGTTTTAAAATTATGTTTTAAAATGGACTATCATA
TGCTTACCGTAACTTGAAAGTATTTCGATTTCTTGGCTTTATATATCTTGTGGAAAGGACGAAACACCGA
CTGTTGACGGCGGCGATGTGTTTTAGAGCTAGAAATAGCAAGTTAAAATAAGGCTAGTCCGTTATCAACT
TGAAAAAGTGGCACCGAGTCGGTGCTTTTTTCCCTATAGTGAGTCGTATTACGCGCGCTCACTGGCCGTC
GTTTTACAGATCCGACGCCGCCATCTCTAGGCCCGCGCCGGCCCCCTCGCACAGACTTGTGGGAGAAGCT
CGGCTACTCCCCTGCCCCGGTTAATTTGCATATAATATTTCCTAGTAACTATAGAGGCTTAATGTGCGAT
AAAAGACAGATAATCTGTTCTTTTTAATACTAGCTACATTTTACATGATAGGCTTGGATTTCTATAAGAG
ATACAAATACTAAATTATTATTTTAAAAAACAGCACAAAAGGAAACTCACCCTAACTGTAAAGTAATTGT
GTGTTTTGAGACTATAAATATCCCTTGGAGAAAAGCCTTGTTTGGCTGATACCGTCGGCGTTGGGTTTTA
GAGCTAGAAATAGCAAGTTAAAATAAGGCTAGTCCGTTATCAACTTGAAAAAGTGGCACCGAGTCGGTGC
TTTTTTGAATTCGCTAGCTAGGTCTTGAAAGGAGTGGGAATTGGCTCCGGTGCCCGTCAGTGGGCAGAGC
GCACATCGCCCACAGTCCCCGAGAAGTTGGGGGGAGGGGTCGGCAATTGATCCGGTGCCTAGAGAAGGTG
GCGCGGGGTAAACTGGGAAAGTGATGTCGTGTACTGGCTCCGCCTTTTTCCCGAGGGTGGGGGAGAACCG
TATATAAGTGCAGTAGTCGCCGTGAACGTTCTTTTTCGCAACGGGTTTGCCGCCAGAACACAGGACCGGT
TCTAGAGCGCTGCCACCATGGACAAGAAGTACAGCATCGGCCTGGACATCGGCACCAACTCTGTGGGCTG
GGCCGTGATCACCGACGAGTACAAGGTGCCCAGCAAGAAATTCAAGGTGCTGGGCAACACCGACCGGCAC
AGCATCAAGAAGAACCTGATCGGAGCCCTGCTGTTCGACAGCGGCGAAACAGCCGAGGCCACCCGGCTGA
AGAGAACCGCCAGAAGAAGATACACCAGACGGAAGAACCGGATCTGCTATCTGCAAGAGATCTTCAGCAA
CGAGATGGCCAAGGTGGACGACAGCTTCTTCCACAGACTGGAAGAGTCCTTCCTGGTGGAAGAGGATAAG
AAGCACGAGCGGCACCCCATCTTCGGCAACATCGTGGACGAGGTGGCCTACCACGAGAAGTACCCCACCA
TCTACCACCTGAGAAAGAAACTGGTGGACAGCACCGACAAGGCCGACCTGCGGCTGATCTATCTGGCCCT
GGCCCACATGATCAAGTTCCGGGGCCACTTCCTGATCGAGGGCGACCTGAACCCCGACAACAGCGACGTG
GACAAGCTGTTCATCCAGCTGGTGCAGACCTACAACCAGCTGTTCGAGGAAAACCCCATCAACGCCAGCG
GCGTGGACGCCAAGGCCATCCTGTCTGCCAGACTGAGCAAGAGCAGACGGCTGGAAAATCTGATCGCCCA
GCTGCCCGGCGAGAAGAAGAATGGCCTGTTCGGAAACCTGATTGCCCTGAGCCTGGGCCTGACCCCCAAC
TTCAAGAGCAACTTCGACCTGGCCGAGGATGCCAAACTGCAGCTGAGCAAGGACACCTACGACGACGACC
TGGACAACCTGCTGGCCCAGATCGGCGACCAGTACGCCGACCTGTTTCTGGCCGCCAAGAACCTGTCCGA
CGCCATCCTGCTGAGCGACATCCTGAGAGTGAACACCGAGATCACCAAGGCCCCCCTGAGCGCCTCTATG
ATCAAGAGATACGACGAGCACCACCAGGACCTGACCCTGCTGAAAGCTCTCGTGCGGCAGCAGCTGCCTG
AGAAGTACAAAGAGATTTTCTTCGACCAGAGCAAGAACGGCTACGCCGGCTACATTGACGGCGGAGCCAG
CCAGGAAGAGTTCTACAAGTTCATCAAGCCCATCCTGGAAAAGATGGACGGCACCGAGGAACTGCTCGTG
AAGCTGAACAGAGAGGACCTGCTGCGGAAGCAGCGGACCTTCGACAACGGCAGCATCCCCCACCAGATCC
ACCTGGGAGAGCTGCACGCCATTCTGCGGCGGCAGGAAGATTTTTACCCATTCCTGAAGGACAACCGGGA
AAAGATCGAGAAGATCCTGACCTTCCGCATCCCCTACTACGTGGGCCCTCTGGCCAGGGGAAACAGCAGA
TTCGCCTGGATGACCAGAAAGAGCGAGGAAACCATCACCCCCTGGAACTTCGAGGAAGTGGTGGACAAGG
GCGCTTCCGCCCAGAGCTTCATCGAGCGGATGACCAACTTCGATAAGAACCTGCCCAACGAGAAGGTGCT
GCCCAAGCACAGCCTGCTGTACGAGTACTTCACCGTGTATAACGAGCTGACCAAAGTGAAATACGTGACC
GAGGGAATGAGAAAGCCCGCCTTCCTGAGCGGCGAGCAGAAAAAGGCCATCGTGGACCTGCTGTTCAAGA
CCAACCGGAAAGTGACCGTGAAGCAGCTGAAAGAGGACTACTTCAAGAAAATCGAGTGCTTCGACTCCGT
GGAAATCTCCGGCGTGGAAGATCGGTTCAACGCCTCCCTGGGCACATACCACGATCTGCTGAAAATTATC
AAGGACAAGGACTTCCTGGACAATGAGGAAAACGAGGACATTCTGGAAGATATCGTGCTGACCCTGACAC
TGTTTGAGGACAGAGAGATGATCGAGGAACGGCTGAAAACCTATGCCCACCTGTTCGACGACAAAGTGAT
GAAGCAGCTGAAGCGGCGGAGATACACCGGCTGGGGCAGGCTGAGCCGGAAGCTGATCAACGGCATCCGG
GACAAGCAGTCCGGCAAGACAATCCTGGATTTCCTGAAGTCCGACGGCTTCGCCAACAGAAACTTCATGC
AGCTGATCCACGACGACAGCCTGACCTTTAAAGAGGACATCCAGAAAGCCCAGGTGTCCGGCCAGGGCGA
TAGCCTGCACGAGCACATTGCCAATCTGGCCGGCAGCCCCGCCATTAAGAAGGGCATCCTGCAGACAGTG
AAGGTGGTGGACGAGCTCGTGAAAGTGATGGGCCGGCACAAGCCCGAGAACATCGTGATCGAAATGGCCA
GAGAGAACCAGACCACCCAGAAGGGACAGAAGAACAGCCGCGAGAGAATGAAGCGGATCGAAGAGGGCAT
CAAAGAGCTGGGCAGCCAGATCCTGAAAGAACACCCCGTGGAAAACACCCAGCTGCAGAACGAGAAGCTG
TACCTGTACTACCTGCAGAATGGGCGGGATATGTACGTGGACCAGGAACTGGACATCAACCGGCTGTCCG
ACTACGATGTGGACCATATCGTGCCTCAGAGCTTTCTGAAGGACGACTCCATCGACAACAAGGTGCTGAC
CAGAAGCGACAAGAACCGGGGCAAGAGCGACAACGTGCCCTCCGAAGAGGTCGTGAAGAAGATGAAGAAC
TACTGGCGGCAGCTGCTGAACGCCAAGCTGATTACCCAGAGAAAGTTCGACAATCTGACCAAGGCCGAGA
GAGGCGGCCTGAGCGAACTGGATAAGGCCGGCTTCATCAAGAGACAGCTGGTGGAAACCCGGCAGATCAC
AAAGCACGTGGCACAGATCCTGGACTCCCGGATGAACACTAAGTACGACGAGAATGACAAGCTGATCCGG
GAAGTGAAAGTGATCACCCTGAAGTCCAAGCTGGTGTCCGATTTCCGGAAGGATTTCCAGTTTTACAAAG
TGCGCGAGATCAACAACTACCACCACGCCCACGACGCCTACCTGAACGCCGTCGTGGGAACCGCCCTGAT
CAAAAAGTACCCTAAGCTGGAAAGCGAGTTCGTGTACGGCGACTACAAGGTGTACGACGTGCGGAAGATG
ATCGCCAAGAGCGAGCAGGAAATCGGCAAGGCTACCGCCAAGTACTTCTTCTACAGCAACATCATGAACT
TTTTCAAGACCGAGATTACCCTGGCCAACGGCGAGATCCGGAAGCGGCCTCTGATCGAGACAAACGGCGA
AACCGGGGAGATCGTGTGGGATAAGGGCCGGGATTTTGCCACCGTGCGGAAAGTGCTGAGCATGCCCCAA
GTGAATATCGTGAAAAAGACCGAGGTGCAGACAGGCGGCTTCAGCAAAGAGTCTATCCTGCCCAAGAGGA
ACAGCGATAAGCTGATCGCCAGAAAGAAGGACTGGGACCCTAAGAAGTACGGCGGCTTCGACAGCCCCAC
CGTGGCCTATTCTGTGCTGGTGGTGGCCAAAGTGGAAAAGGGCAAGTCCAAGAAACTGAAGAGTGTGAAA
GAGCTGCTGGGGATCACCATCATGGAAAGAAGCAGCTTCGAGAAGAATCCCATCGACTTTCTGGAAGCCA
AGGGCTACAAAGAAGTGAAAAAGGACCTGATCATCAAGCTGCCTAAGTACTCCCTGTTCGAGCTGGAAAA
CGGCCGGAAGAGAATGCTGGCCTCTGCCGGCGAACTGCAGAAGGGAAACGAACTGGCCCTGCCCTCCAAA
TATGTGAACTTCCTGTACCTGGCCAGCCACTATGAGAAGCTGAAGGGCTCCCCCGAGGATAATGAGCAGA
AACAGCTGTTTGTGGAACAGCACAAGCACTACCTGGACGAGATCATCGAGCAGATCAGCGAGTTCTCCAA
GAGAGTGATCCTGGCCGACGCTAATCTGGACAAAGTGCTGTCCGCCTACAACAAGCACCGGGATAAGCCC
ATCAGAGAGCAGGCCGAGAATATCATCCACCTGTTTACCCTGACCAATCTGGGAGCCCCTGCCGCCTTCA
AGTACTTTGACACCACCATCGACCGGAAGAGGTACACCAGCACCAAAGAGGTGCTGGACGCCACCCTGAT
CCACCAGAGCATCACCGGCCTGTACGAGACACGGATCGACCTGTCTCAGCTGGGAGGCGACAAGCGACCT
GCCGCCACAAAGAAGGCTGGACAGGCTAAGAAGAAGAAAGATTACAAAGACGATGACGATAAGGGATCCG
GCGCAACAAACTTCTCTCTGCTGAAACAAGCCGGAGATGTCGAAGAGAATCCTGGACCGATGGCCAAGCC
TTTGTCTCAAGAAGAATCCACCCTCATTGAAAGAGCAACGGCTACAATCAACAGCATCCCCATCTCTGAA
GACTACAGCGTCGCCAGCGCAGCTCTCTCTAGCGACGGCCGCATCTTCACTGGTGTCAATGTATATCATT
TTACTGGGGGACCTTGTGCAGAACTCGTGGTGCTGGGCACTGCTGCTGCTGCGGCAGCTGGCAACCTGAC
TTGTATCGTCGCGATCGGAAATGAGAACAGGGGCATCTTGAGCCCCTGCGGACGGTGCCGACAGGTGCTT
CTCGATCTGCATCCTGGGATCAAAGCCATAGTGAAGGACAGTGATGGACAGCCGACGGCAGTTGGGATTC
GTGAATTGCTGCCCTCTGGTTATGTGTGGGAGGGCTAAACGCGTTAAGTCGACAATCAACCTCTGGATTA
CAAAATTTGTGAAAGATTGACTGGTATTCTTAACTATGTTGCTCCTTTTACGCTATGTGGATACGCTGCT
TTAATGCCTTTGTATCATGCTATTGCTTCCCGTATGGCTTTCATTTTCTCCTCCTTGTATAAATCCTGGT
TGCTGTCTCTTTATGAGGAGTTGTGGCCCGTTGTCAGGCAACGTGGCGTGGTGTGCACTGTGTTTGCTGA
CGCAACCCCCACTGGTTGGGGCATTGCCACCACCTGTCAGCTCCTTTCCGGGACTTTCGCTTTCCCCCTC
CCTATTGCCACGGCGGAACTCATCGCCGCCTGCCTTGCCCGCTGCTGGACAGGGGCTCGGCTGTTGGGCA
CTGACAATTCCGTGGTGTTGTCGGGGAAATCATCGTCCTTTCCTTGGCTGCTCGCCTGTGTTGCCACCTG
GATTCTGCGCGGGACGTCCTTCTGCTACGTCCCTTCGGCCCTCAATCCAGCGGACCTTCCTTCCCGCGGC
CTGCTGCCGGCTCTGCGGCCTCTTCCGCGTCTTCGCCTTCGCCCTCAGACGAGTCGGATCTCCCTTTGGG
CCGCCTCCCCGCGTCGACTTTAAGACCAATGACTTACAAGGCAGCTGTAGATCTTAGCCACTTTTTAAAA
GAAAAGGGGGGACTGGAAGGGCTAATTCACTCCCAACGAAGACAAGATCTGCTTTTTGCTTGTACTGGGT
CTCTCTGGTTAGACCAGATCTGAGCCTGGGAGCTCTCTGGCTAACTAGGGAACCCACTGCTTAAGCCTCA
ATAAAGCTTGCCTTGAGTGCTTCAAGTAGTGTGTGCCCGTCTGTTGTGTGACTCTGGTAACTAGAGATCC
CTCAGACCCTTTTAGTCAGTGTGGAAAATCTCTAGCAGGGCCCGTTTAAACCCGCTGATCAGCCTCGACT
GTGCCTTCTAGTTGCCAGCCATCTGTTGTTTGCCCCTCCCCCGTGCCTTCCTTGACCCTGGAAGGTGCCA
CTCCCACTGTCCTTTCCTAATAAAATGAGGAAATTGCATCGCATTGTCTGAGTAGGTGTCATTCTATTCT
GGGGGGTGGGGTGGGGCAGGACAGCAAGGGGGAGGATTGGGAAGACAATAGCAGGCATGCTGGGGATGCG
GTGGGCTCTATGGCTTCTGAGGCGGAAAGAACCAGCTGGGGCTCTAGGGGGTATCCCC
[124 nt withheld, positions 8949-9072]
C
[91 nt withheld, positions 9074-9164]
A
[49 nt withheld, positions 9166-9214]
CCTTTGACGTTGGAGTCCACGTTCTTT
[37 nt withheld, positions 9242-9278]
ACCCTATCTCGGTCTATTCTTTTGATTTATAAGGGATTTTGCCGATTTCGGCCTATTGGTTAAAAAATGA
GCTGATTTAACAAAAATTTAACGCGAATTAATTCTGTGGAATGTGTGTCAGTTAGGGTGTGGAAAGTCCC
CAGGCTCCCCAGCAGGCAGAAGTATGCAAAGCATGCATCTCAATTAGTCAGCAACCAGGTGTGGAAAGTC
CCCAGGCTCCCCAGCAGGCAGAAGTATGCAAAGCATGCATCTCAATTAGTCAGCAACCATAGTCCCGCCC
CTAACTCCGCCCATCCCGCCCCTAACTCCGCCCAGTTCCGCCCATTCTCCGCCCCATGGCTGACTAATTT
TTTTTATTTATGCAGAGGCCGAGGCCGCCTCTGCCTCTGAGCTATTCCAGAAGTAGTGAGGAGGCTTTTT
TGGAGGCCTAGGCTTTTGCAAAAAGCTCCCGGGAGCTTGTATATCCATTTTCGGATCTGATCAGCACGTG
TTGACAATTAATCATCGGCATAGTATATCGGCATAGTATAATACGACAAGGTGAGGAACTAAACCATGGC
CAAGTTGACCAGTGCCGTTCCGGTGCTCACCGCGCGCGACGTCGCCGGAGCGGTCGAGTTCTGGACCGAC
CGGCTCGGGTTCTCCCGGGACTTCGTGGAGGACGACTTCGCCGGTGTGGTCCGGGACGACGTGACCCTGT
TCATCAGCGCGGTCCAGGACCAGGTGGTGCCGGACAACACCCTGGCCTGGGTGTGGGTGCGCGGCCTGGA
CGAGCTGTACGCCGAGTGGTCGGAGGTCGTGTCCACGAACTTCCGGGACGCCTCCGGGCCGGCCATGACC
GAGATCGGCGAGCAGCCGTGGGGGCGGGAGTTCGCCCTGCGCGACCCGGCCGGCAACTGCGTGCACTTCG
TGGCCGAGGAGCAGGACTGACACGTGCTACGAGATTTCGATTCCACCGCCGCCTTCTATGAAAGGTTGGG
CTTCGGAATCGTTTTCCGGGACGCCGGCTGGATGATCCTCCAGCGCGGGGATCTCATGCTGGAGTTCTTC
GCCCACCCCAACTTGTTTATTGCAGCTTATAATGGTTACAAATAAAGCAATAGCATCACAAATTTCACAA
ATAAAGCATTTTTTTCACTGCATTCTAGTTGTGGTTTGTCCAAACTCATCAATGTATCTTATCATGTCTG
TATACCGTCGACCTCTAGCTAGAGCTTGGCGTAATCATGGTCATAGCTGTTTCCTGTGTGAAATTGTTAT
CCGCTCACAATTCCACACAACATACGAGCCGGAAGCATAAAGTGTAAAGCCTGGGGTGCCTAATGAGTGA
GCTAACTCACATTAATTGCGTTGCGCTCACTGCCCGCTTTCCAGTCGGGAAACCTGTCGTGCCAGCTGCA
TTAATGAATCGGCCAACGCGCGGGGAGAGGCGGTTTGCGTATTGGGCGCTCTTCCGCTTCCTCGCTCACT
GACTCGCTGCGCTCGGTCGTTCGGCTGCGGCGAGCGGTATCAGCTCACTCAAAGGCGGTAATACGGTTAT
CCACAGAATCAGGGGATAACGCAGGAAAGAACATGTGAGCAAAAGGCCAGCAAAAGGCCAGGAACCGTAA
AAAGGCCGCGTTGCTGGCGTTTTTCCATAGGCTCCGCCCCCCTGACGAGCATCACAAAAATCGACGCTCA
AGTCAGAGGTGGCGAAACCCGACAGGACTATAAAGATACCAGGCGTTTCCCCCTGGAAGCTCCCTCGTGC
GCTCTCCTGTTCCGACCCTGCCGCTTACCGGATACCTGTCCGCCTTTCTCCCTTCGGGAAGCGTGGCGCT
TTCTCATAGCTCACGCTGTAGGTATCTCAGTTCGGTGTAGGTCGTTCGCTCCAAGCTGGGCTGTGTGCAC
GAACCCCCCGTTCAGCCCGACCGCTGCGCCTTATCCGGTAACTATCGTCTTGAGTCCAACCCGGTAAGAC
ACGACTTATCGCCACTGGCAGCAGCCACTGGTAACAGGATTAGCAGAGCGAGGTATGTAGGCGGTGCTAC
AGAGTTCTTGAAGTGGTGGCCTAACTACGGCTACACTAGAAGAACAGTATTTGGTATCTGCGCTCTGCTG
AAGCCAGTTACCTTCGGAAAAAGAGTTGGTAGCTCTTGATCCGGCAAACAAACCACCGCTGGTAGCGGTG
GTTTTTTTGTTTGCAAGCAGCAGATTACGCGCAGAAAAAAAGGATCTCAAGAAGATCCTTTGATCTTTTC
TACGGGGTCTGACGCTCAGTGGAACGAAAACTCACGTTAAGGGATTTTGGTCATGAGATTATCAAAAAGG
ATCTTCACCTAGATCCTTTTAAATTAAAAATGAAGTTTTAAATCAATCTAAAGTATATATGAGTAAACTT
GGTCTGACAGTTACCAATGCTTAATCAGTGAGGCACCTATCTCAGCGATCTGTCTATTTCGTTCATCCAT
AGTTGCCTGACTCCCCGTCGTGTAGATAACTACGATACGGGAGGGCTTACCATCTGGCCCCAGTGCTGCA
ATGATACCGCGAGACCCACGCTCACCGGCTCCAGATTTATCAGCAATAAACCAGCCAGCCGGAAGGGCCG
AGCGCAGAAGTGGTCCTGCAACTTTATCCGCCTCCATCCAGTCTATTAATTGTTGCCGGGAAGCTAGAGT
AAGTAGTTCGCCAGTTAATAGTTTGCGCAACGTTGTTGCCATTGCTACAGGCATCGTGGTGTCACGCTCG
TCGTTTGGTATGGCTTCATTCAGCTCCGGTTCCCAACGATCAAGGCGAGTTACATGATCCCCCATGTTGT
GCAAAAAAGCGGTTAGCTCCTTCGGTCCTCCGATCGTTGTCAGAAGTAAGTTGGCCGCAGTGTTATCACT
CATGGTTATGGCAGCACTGCATAATTCTCTTACTGTCATGCCATCCGTAAGATGCTTTTCTGTGACTGGT
GAGTACTCAACCAAGTCATTCTGAGAATAGTGTATGCGGCGACCGAGTTGCTCTTGCCCGGCGTCAATAC
GGGATAATACCGCGCCACATAGCAGAACTTTAAAAGTGCTCATCATTGGAAAACGTTCTTCGGGGCGAAA
ACTCTCAAGGATCTTACCGCTGTTGAGATCCAGTTCGATGTAACCCACTCGTGCACCCAACTGATCTTCA
GCATCTTTTACTTTCACCAGCGTTTCTGGGTGAGCAAAAACAGGAAGGCAAAATGCCGCAAAAAAGGGAA
TAAGGGCGACACGGAAATGTTGAATACTCATACTCTTCCTTTTTCAATATTATTGAAGCATTTATCAGGG
TTATTGTCTCATGAGCGGATACATATTTGAATGTATTTAGAAAAATAAACAAATAGGGGTTCCGCGCACA
TTTCCCCGAAAAGTGCCACCTGACGTCGACGGATCGGGAGATCTCCCGATCCCCTATGGTGCACTCTCAG
TACAATCTGCTCTGATGCCGCATAGTTAAGCCAGTATCTGCTCCCTGCTTGTGTGTTGGAGGTCGCTGAG
TAGTGCGCGAGCAAAATTTAAGCTACAACAAGGCAAGGCTTGACCGACAATTGCATGAAGAATCTGCTTA
GGGTTAGGCGTTTTGCGCTGCTTCGCGATGTACGGGCCAGATATACGCGTTGACATTGATTATTGACTAG
TTATTAATAGTAATCAATTACGGGGTCATTAGTTCATAGCCCATATATGGAGTTCCGCGTTACATAACTT
ACGGTAAATGGCCCGCCTGGCTGACCGCCCAACGACCCCCGCCCATTGACGTCAATAATGACGTATGTTC
CCATAGTAACGCCAATAGGGACTTTCCATTGACGTCAATGGGTGGAGTATTTACGGTAAACTGCCCACTT
GGCAGTACATCAAGTGTATCATATGCCAAGTACGCCCCCTATTGACGTCAATGACGGTAAATGGCCCGCC
TGGCATTATGCCCAGTACATGACCTTATGGGACTTTCCTACTTGGCAGTACATCTACGTATTAGTCATCG
CTATTACCATGG
